Addgene plasmid #235111: VN1314 pB2Hws_v30_pLWeakRBS_TIR371_cI-Asf1B+rpoA-IP2_Ddcm_eGFP-wcKanR
Purpose: Quantitative bacterial two-hybrid (qB2H). Expresses Asf1B and IP2.
Depositing lab: Oscar Ramos. Depositing organization: Commissariat Energie Atomique (CEA), Saclay. Publication: Optimized Quantitative Bacterial Two-Hybrid (qB2H) for Protein-Protein Interaction Assessment. Guyot A, Maillard E, Ferreira-Pinto K, Plancon-Arnould L, Nadaradjane AA, Guerois R, Ochsenbein F, Martin L, Ramos OHP. Comput Struct Biotechnol J. 2026 May 25;35(1):0098. doi: 10.34133/csbj.0098. eCollection 2026. PubMed 42199375.
Backbone
  Vector backbone: pAC
  Backbone size w/o insert (bp): 6375
  Vector type: Bacterial Expression, Synthetic Biology ; Quantitative bacterial two-hybrid (qB2H)
Growth in bacteria
  Bacterial resistance: Chloramphenicol, 25 μg/mL
  Growth temperature: 37°C
  Growth strain: SB39 (Addgene #235121)
  Growth instructions: Resistant to kanamycin (dependent on the interaction strength)
  Copy number: Low Copy
Gene/Insert 1
  Gene/Insert name: Asf1B (alt names: Anti-silencing function protein 1 homolog B; CCG1-interacting factor A-II)
  Species: H. sapiens (human)
  Insert size (bp): 483
  Entrez Gene: ASF1B (a.k.a. CIA-II)
  Promoter: LtetO
  Cloning method: Restriction Enzyme; 5′ cloning site Acc65I (not destroyed); 3′ cloning site SacI (not destroyed)
  Sequencing primers: 5′ GATCAGGGATAGCGGTCAGG; 3′ TCCCCGTGGAGGTAATAATTGAC
Gene/Insert 2
  Gene/Insert name: IP2
  Species: Synthetic
  Insert size (bp): 102
  Promoter: lpp+lacUV5
  Tag / fusion protein: cI_E34P-rpoA (N terminal on insert)
  Cloning method: Restriction Enzyme; 5′ cloning site NotI (not destroyed); 3′ cloning site BamHI (not destroyed)
  Sequencing primers: 5′ GAACAGCGTACCGACCTGGAC; 3′ AAGTTGGCCCAGGGCT
Terms and licenses: Academic/Nonprofit Terms; Industry Terms: Not Available to Industry
Depositor comments: Please note that this plasmid may require a unique bacterial strain, so make sure to confirm that you can also obtain the appropriate growth strain. Please contact us or contact our distributors if you have any questions. Please visit https://doi.org/10.1101/2025.10.29.680610 for bioRxiv preprint.
How to cite: VN1314 pB2Hws_v30_pLWeakRBS_TIR371_cI-Asf1B+rpoA-IP2_Ddcm_eGFP-wcKanR was a gift from Oscar Ramos (Addgene plasmid # 235111 ; http://n2t.net/addgene:235111 ; RRID:Addgene_235111)
