[The description below was written by a language model from this plasmid's Addgene catalogue record and pLannotate feature annotations shown in this document.]
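Description:
VN1314 pB2Hws_v30_pLWeakRBS_TIR371_cI-Asf1B+rpoA-IP2_Ddcm_eGFP-wcKanR is a single-plasmid quantitative bacterial two-hybrid (qB2H) construct built on a pAC backbone for use in E. coli. It replicates from a p15A origin (catalogued as low copy), carries an f1 origin, and is maintained by chloramphenicol selection through a cat promoter–CmR cassette. The record specifies a dedicated host strain for propagation.

Both hybrid partners are encoded on the same plasmid. A PLtetO-1 promoter drives the phage λ cI repressor fused in frame to human ASF1B, a histone chaperone; the annotated ASF1B segment is a fragment of about 480 bp rather than the full-length protein. In a separate unit, a lpp/lacUV5 promoter with a lac operator drives a fragment of the E. coli RNA polymerase α subunit (rpoA) fused to IP2, a short synthetic insert of about 100 bp that lies downstream of rpoA but is not itself annotated in the feature table. The catalogue lists the tag on IP2 as "cI_E34P-rpoA", whereas the plasmid name and feature layout place cI on Asf1B and rpoA on IP2; the record does not resolve this wording.

The readout is a bicistronic reporter in which a weak lacUV5-derived promoter fragment precedes EGFP and a kanamycin resistance gene. In this type of system, DNA-bound cI recruits RNA polymerase via the bait–prey contact. Reporter output therefore scales with interaction strength, consistent with the depositor's note that kanamycin resistance depends on interaction strength. The design supports both fluorescence quantification and growth-based selection. The name elements "pLWeakRBS", "TIR371" and "Ddcm" appear to denote expression-tuning variants and a dcm-related modification, but the record does not explain them.
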