Features (pLannotate 1.2.2; 19 found; start..end, strand, type, name):
    133..235     +  promoter       cat promoter: promoter of the E. coli cat gene encoding chloramphenicol acetyltransferase
    236..895     +  CDS            CmR: chloramphenicol acetyltransferase; cat; confers resistance to chloramphenicol
   1194..1268    -  CDS            YPB2_ECOLX (fragment): Protein predicted: Swiss-Prot protein existence level 4. From Escherichia coli.
   1282..1746    -  CDS            ASF1B (fragment): ASF1B_HUMAN - Experimental evidence at protein level: Swiss-Prot protein existence level 1. Histone chaperone that facilitates histone deposition and histone exchange and removal during nucleosome assembly and disassembly. Cooperates with chromatin assembly factor 1 (CAF-1) to promote replication-dependent chromatin assembly. Does not participate in replication-independent nucleosome deposition which is mediated by ASF1A and HIRA. Required for spermatogenesis. From Homo sapiens (Human).
   1756..2466    -  CDS            λ repressor: phage λ repressor; cI
   2503..2532    -  promoter       PLtetO-1 promoter (fragment): modified phage lambda PL promoter with tet operator sites (Lutz and Bujard, 1997)
   2749..2769    +  promoter       lac UV5 promoter (fragment): E. coli lac promoter with an "up" mutation
   2802..3518    +  CDS            EGFP: EGFP is a basic (constitutively fluorescent) green fluorescent protein published in 1996, derived from Aequorea victoria. It is reported to be a rapidly-maturing weak dimer with moderate acid sensitivity.
   3544..4353    +  CDS            KanR: aminoglycoside phosphotransferase; aph(3')-Ia; confers resistance to kanamycin in bacteria or G418 (Geneticin®) in eukaryotes
   4369..4426    -  promoter       AmpR promoter (fragment): bla
   4452..4905    -  rep_origin     f1 ori (sequence partly withheld): f1 bacteriophage origin of replication; arrow indicates direction of (+) strand synthesis
   4972..4999    -  terminator     T7Te terminator: phage T7 early transcription terminator
   5069..5614    +  rep_origin     p15A ori: Plasmids containing the medium-copy-number p15A origin of replication can be propagated in E. coli cells that contain a second plasmid with the ColE1 origin.
   5702..5742    +  rep_origin     RSF ori (fragment): Plasmids containing the RSF 1030 origin of replication can be propagated in E. coli cells that contain additional plasmids with compatible origins.
   5854..5884    +  promoter       lac UV5 promoter: E. coli lac promoter with an "up" mutation
   5892..5908    +  protein_bind   lac operator: The lac repressor binds to the lac operator to inhibit transcription in E. coli. This inhibition can be relieved by adding lactose or isopropyl-β-D-thiogalactopyranoside (IPTG). lac repressor encoded by lacI
   5928..5952    +  CDS            lacZα (fragment): LacZα fragment of β-galactosidase; lacZ fragment
   5978..6721    +  CDS            rpoA (fragment): RPOA_ECO24 - Experimental evidence at protein level: Swiss-Prot protein existence level 1. DNA-dependent RNA polymerase catalyzes the transcription of DNA into RNA using the four ribonucleoside triphosphates as substrates. From Escherichia coli O139:H28 (strain E24377A / ETEC).
   6899..12      -  mobile_element IS1 (fragment) (across the origin): prokaryotic transposable element IS1
>Addgene plasmid #235111 | VN1314 pB2Hws_v30_pLWeakRBS_TIR371_cI-Asf1B+rpoA-IP2_Ddcm_eGFP-wcKanR | addgene full sequence | sequence record 469189 | Addgene NGS Result
GGCAGCATCACCCGACGCACTTTGCGCCGAATAAATACCTGTGACGGAAGATCACTTCGCAGAATAAATA
AATCCTGGTGTCCCTGTTGATACCGGGAAGCCCTGGGCCAACTTTTGGCGAAAATGAGACGTTGATCGGC
ACGTAAGAGGTTCCAACTTTCACCATAATGAAATAAGATCACTACCGGGCGTATTTTTTGAGTTATCGAG
ATTTTCAGGAGCTAAGGAAGCTAAAATGGAGAAAAAAATCACTGGATATACCACCGTTGATATATCCCAA
TGGCATCGTAAAGAACATTTTGAGGCATTTCAGTCAGTTGCTCAATGTACCTATAACCAGACCGTTCAGC
TGGATATTACGGCCTTTTTAAAGACCGTAAAGAAAAATAAGCACAAGTTTTATCCGGCCTTTATTCACAT
TCTTGCCCGCCTGATGAATGCTCATCCGGAATTCCGTATGGCAATGAAAGACGGTGAGCTGGTGATATGG
GATAGTGTTCACCCTTGTTACACCGTTTTCCATGAGCAAACTGAAACGTTTTCATCGCTCTGGAGTGAAT
ACCACGACGATTTCCGGCAGTTTCTACACATATATTCGCAAGATGTGGCGTGTTACGGTGAAAACCTGGC
CTATTTCCCTAAAGGGTTTATTGAGAATATGTTTTTCGTCTCAGCCAATCCCTGGGTGAGTTTCACCAGT
TTTGATTTAAACGTGGCCAATATGGACAACTTCTTCGCCCCCGTTTTCACCATGGGCAAATATTATACGC
AAGGCGACAAGGTGCTGATGCCGCTGGCGATTCAGGTTCATCATGCCGTTTGTGATGGCTTCCATGTCGG
CAGAATGCTTAATGAATTACAACAGTACTGCGATGAGTGGCAGGGCGGGGCGTAATTTTTTTAAGGCAGT
TATTGGTGCCCTTAAACGCCTGGTTGCTACGCCTGAATAAGTGATAATAAGCGGATGAATGGCAGAAATT
CGAAAGCAAATTCGACCCGGTCGTCGGTTCAGGGCAGGGTCGTTAAATAGCCGCTTATGTCTATTGCTGG
TTTACCGGTTTATTGACTACCGGAAGCAGTGTGACCGTGTGCTTCTCAAATGCCTGAGGCCAGTTTGCTC
AGGCTCTCCCCGTGGAGGTAATAATTGACGATATGATCATTTATTCTGCCTCCCAGAGCCTGATAAAAAC
GGTTAGCGCTTCGTTAATACAGATGTAGGTGTTCCACAGGGTAGCCAGCAGCATCCTGCGATGCAGATCT
GTAAGGTAAGAGCTCTTATCAGTTATCCCAATTGATATGGAAGCGGGTAACACGCGGATTGGATGCCAGA
ATGTTGCGTTGCAGCTGACTAAAATCCGGTTTCATCGGCGGATTTTCACGCAGTTCCGGGTTCAGGTATT
CATTGTTAACGTAATAACCCACGCGGATGAATTCCTGGCCGTGATACGTGCAGGTAATCAGAACCACCGT
GACACCAACTGCGTCGGTTTCCGGAATCAGCGACGGGTTCGGAGCATCTGCTTGGAAAACAAACATATGA
CGACCTGCCGGGACCGGGCCCACCAGGACTGAGTCCAGGATCTGATCAAATTCTTCAGATTCCGCGCTGC
CCACATAGATAATTTTCCATTCCAGGTCATCGGCCAGCGCTTCGGAACATTCAAACGAGATTTCAAAGCG
GAACGGGCTATGGAACGGGGACGGATTTTCCAGCACTGCCACATTCAGCACCGAGACTTTCGCCATTGCG
GTACCGCCAAACGTCTCTTCAGGCCACTGACTAGCGATAACTTTCCCCACAACGGAACAACTCTCATTGC
ATGGGATCATTGGGTACTGTGGGTTTAGTGGTTGTAAAAACACCTGACCGCTATCCCTGATCAGTTTCTT
GAAGGTAAACTCATCACCCCCAAGTCTGGCTATGCAGAAATCACCTGGCTCAACAGCCTGCTCAGGGTCA
ACGAGAATTAACATTCCGTCAGGAAAGCTTGGCTTGGAGCCTGTTGGTGCGGTCATGGAATTACCTTCAA
CCTCAAGCCAGAATGCAGAATCACTGGCTTTTTTGGTTGTGCTTACCCATCTCTCCGCATCACCTTTGGT
AAAGGTTCTAAGCTCAGGTGAGAACATCCCTGCCTGAACATGAGAAAAAACAGGGTACTCATACTCACTT
CTAAGTGACGGCTGCATACTAACCGCTTCATACATCTCGTAGATTTCTCTGGCGATTGAAGGGCTAAATT
CTTCAACGCTAACTTTGAGAATTTTTGCAAGCAATGCGGCGTTATAAGCATTTAATGCATTGATGCCATT
AAATAAAGCACCAACGCCTGACTGCCCCATCCCCATCTTGTCTGCGACAGACGGCTGGGATAAGCCAAGT
TCATTTTTCTTTTTTTCATAAATTGCTTTAAGGCGACGTGCGTCCTCAAGCTGCTCTTGTGTTAATGGTT
TCTTTTTTGTGCTCATTATATGACCTAGCGAGCTGGTCTACTTAAGTGCTAGCAGTATCTCTATCACTGA
TAGGGATGTCAAGCGCGCTTGAAGAGATAAATTGCACTGAAATCTAGATGTCTCCAGACCGCTAGTAGAC
GAGTCCATGTCTCGAGAGCGAGGCTCTTCAAGCTCGCAAAATTGCTCTTCAAGCTCGCAAAAAACCCCGC
CCCTGACAGGGCGGGGTTTTTTCGCGTTCGATCCCGCGAAATTTAATTAACCAACACCGCCAGAGATACA
TTAGGCACCGGCGGCTTGACACTTTATGCTTCCGGCTCGGATACTGTGTGGAATTGAAAGAGGAACGTAC
GATGGTCAGTAAAGGCGAAGAGTTGTTTACGGGTGTAGTACCGATTTTAGTGGAACTCGATGGAGATGTG
AATGGGCATAAATTTTCGGTTTCAGGTGAAGGTGAAGGAGATGCCACCTATGGCAAACTGACGCTGAAGT
TCATCTGTACGACAGGCAAACTGCCTGTTCCGTGGCCAACACTGGTTACTACGCTGACCTATGGCGTTCA
ATGCTTTTCGCGTTATCCGGACCACATGAAACAGCATGACTTCTTTAAATCCGCGATGCCTGAAGGTTAC
GTACAAGAACGCACCATCTTCTTCAAAGATGACGGGAACTACAAAACCCGTGCAGAGGTCAAATTTGAGG
GTGACACCCTTGTGAATCGGATTGAGCTGAAAGGCATTGACTTTAAAGAAGATGGCAACATTCTGGGTCA
TAAACTGGAGTACAACTACAACAGCCATAACGTGTATATCATGGCGGACAAACAGAAGAATGGGATCAAA
GTGAATTTCAAGATTCGCCACAACATTGAAGATGGTAGTGTGCAGTTAGCCGACCACTATCAGCAGAATA
CCCCGATTGGCGATGGCCCAGTCTTGCTGCCGGATAATCATTACCTTAGCACCCAATCTGCGTTAAGCAA
AGATCCCAACGAAAAGCGCGATCACATGGTCCTCCTGGAATTTGTGACTGCTGCAGGCATCACTTTGGGT
ATGGATGAACTGTATAAGTGAAATTCCTGGTCCAGGAATTTCACATATTCAACGGGAAACGTCTTGCTCT
AGGCCGCGATTAAATTCCAACATGGATGCTGATTTATATGGGTATAAATGGGCTCGCGATAATGTCGGGC
AATCAGGTGCGACAATCTATCGATTGTATGGGAAGCCCGATGCGCCAGAGTTGTTTCTGAAACATGGCAA
AGGTAGCGTTGCCAATGATGTTACAGATGAGATGGTCAGACTAAACTGGCTGACGGAATTTATGCCTCTT
CCGACCATCAAGCATTTTATCCGTACTCCTGATGATGCATGGTTACTCACCACTGCGATCCCCGGGAAAA
CAGCATTCCAGGTATTAGAAGAATATCCTGATTCAGGTGAAAATATTGTTGATGCGCTGGCAGTGTTCCT
GCGCCGGTTGCATTCGATTCCTGTTTGTAATTGTCCTTTTAACAGCGATCGCGTATTTCGTCTCGCTCAG
GCGCAATCACGAATGAATAACGGTTTGGTTGATGCGAGTGATTTTGATGACGAGCGTAATGGCTGGCCTG
TTGAACAAGTCTGGAAAGAAATGCATAAACTTTTGCCATTCTCACCGGATTCAGTCGTCACTCATGGTGA
TTTCTCACTTGATAACCTTATTTTTGACGAGGGGAAATTAATAGGTTGTATTGATGTTGGACGAGTCGGA
ATCGCAGACCGATACCAGGATCTTGCCATCCTATGGAACTGCCTCGGTGAGTTTTCTCCTTCATTACAGA
AACGGCTTTTTCAAAAATATGGTATTGATAATCCTGATATGAATAAATTGCAGTTTCATTTGATGCTCGA
TGAGTTTTTCTAAGACTAGTGAATTAATTCATGAGCGGATACATATTTGAATGTATTTAGAAAAATAAAC
AAATAGGGGTTCCGCGCACATTTCCCCGAAAAGTGCCACCTAAATTGTAAGCGTTAATATTTTGTTAAAA
TTCGCGTTAAATTTTTGTTAAATCAGCTCATTTTTTAACCAATAGGCCGAAATCGGCAAAATCCCTTATA
AATCAAAAGAATAGACCGAGATAGGGT
[37 nt withheld, positions 4578-4614]
AAAGAACGTGGACTCCAACGTCAAAGG
[49 nt withheld, positions 4642-4690]
T
[41 nt withheld, positions 4692-4732]
T
[49 nt withheld, positions 4734-4782]
G
[122 nt withheld, positions 4784-4905]
AGATCTAAATAATAAAAAAGCCGGATTAATAATCTGGCTTTTTATATTCTCTCTCTAGTATATAAACGCA
GAAAGGCCCACCCGAAGGTGAGCCAGTGTGACGAACCCCCGCCTCAGAGTGGGAAAGCTAGAAATATTTT
ATCTGATTAATAAGATGATCTTCTTGAGATCGTTTTGGTCTGCGCGTAATCTCTTGCTCTGAAAACGAAA
AAACCGCCTTGCAGGGCGGTTTTTCGAAGGTTCTCTGAGCTACCAACTCTTTGAACCGAGGTAACTGGCT
TGGAGGAGCGCAGTCACCAAAACTTGTCCTTTCAGTTTAGCCTTAACCGGCGCATGACTTCAAGACTAAC
TCCTCTAAATCAATTACCAGTGGCTGCTGCCAGTGGTGCTTTTGCATGTCTTTCCGGGTTGGACTCAAGA
CGATAGTTACCGGATAAGGCGCAGCGGTCGGACTGAACGGGGGGTTCGTGCATACAGTCCAGCTTGGAGC
GAACTGCCTACCCGGAACTGAGTGTCAGGCGTGGAATGAGACAAACGCGGCCATAACAGCGGAATGACAC
CGGTAAACCGAAAGGCAGGAACAGGAGAGCGCACGAGGGAGCCGCCAGGGGGAAACGCCTGGTATCTTTA
TAGTCCTGTCGGGTTTCGCCACCACTGATTTGAGCGTCAGATTTCGTGATGCTTGTCAGGGGGGCGGAGC
CTATGGAAAAACGGCTTTGCCGCGGCCCTCTCACTTCCCTGTTAAGTATCTTCCTGGCATCTTCCAGGAA
ATCTCCGCCCCGTTCGTAAGCCATTTCCGCTCTCCGCAGTCGAACGACCGAGCGTAGCGAGTCAGTGCGA
ACGATCAAAAATAAGTGCCTTCCCATCAAAAAAATATTGACAACATAAAAAACTTTGTGTTATACTTGTA
ACGCTACATGGAGATTAACTCAATCTAGCTAGAGAGGCTTTACACTTTATGCTTCCGGCTCGTATAATGT
GTGGAATTGTGAGCGGATAACAATTTCACACAGGAAACAGCTATGACCATGATTACGGATTCACTGGAAC
TCTAGACCAAAGAGAGGACACAATGCAGGGTTCTGTGACAGAGTTTCTAAAACCGCGCCTGGTTGATATC
GAGCAAGTGAGTTCGACGCACGCCAAGGTGACCCTTGAGCCTTTAGAGCGTGGCTTTGGCCATACTCTGG
GTAACGCACTGCGCCGTATTCTGCTCTCATCGATGCCGGGTTGCGCGGTGACCGAGGTTGAGATTGATGG
TGTACTACATGAGTACAGCACCAAAGAAGGCGTTCAGGAAGATATCCTGGAAATCCTGCTCAACCTGAAA
GGGCTGGCGGTGAGAGTTCAGGGCAAAGATGAAGTTATTCTTACCTTGAATAAATCTGGCATTGGCCCTG
TGACTGCAGCCGATATCACCCACGACGGTGATGTCGAAATCGTCAAGCCGCAGCACGTGATCTGCCACCT
GACCGATGAGAACGCGTCTATTAGCATGCGTATCAAAGTTCAGCGCGGTCGTGGTTATGTGCCGGCTTCT
ACCCGAATTCATTCGGAAGAAGATGAGCGCCCAATCGGCCGTCTGCTGGTCGACGCATGCTACAGCCCTG
TGGAGCGTATTGCCTACAATGTTGAAGCAGCGCGTGTAGAACAGCGTACCGACCTGGACAAGCTGGTCAT
CGAAATGGAAACCAACGGCACAATCGATCCTGAAGAGGCGATTCGTCGTGCGGCAACCATTCTGGCTGAA
CAACTGGAAGCTTTCGTTGACTTACGTGATGTACGTCAGCCTGAAGTGAAAGAAGAGAAACCAGAGGCGG
CCGCAGGCGCGATGGGCACCATCATGCCGAAAGATATCCAGCTGGCGCGTCGTATCCGTGGCGCGGGCGG
CCGTACCCTGTACGGCTTTGGCTGAGGATCCTCTACGCCGGACGCACTCGGTTCCAAAAAAAAAAAAAAA
GACGCTGAAAAGCGTCTTTTTTTTTTTTGGTCCCCACTGGAGCACCTCAAAAACACCATCATACACTAAA
TCAGTAAGTT
