>Addgene plasmid #235111 | VN1314 pB2Hws_v30_pLWeakRBS_TIR371_cI-Asf1B+rpoA-IP2_Ddcm_eGFP-wcKanR | depositor partial sequence | sequence record 462572 | cI_E34P-Asf1B
ATGAGCACAAAAAAGAAACCATTAACACAAGAGCAGCTTGAGGACGCACGTCGCCTTAAAGCAATTTATG
AAAAAAAGAAAAATGAACTTGGCTTATCCCAGCCGTCTGTCGCAGACAAGATGGGGATGGGGCAGTCAGG
CGTTGGTGCTTTATTTAATGGCATCAATGCATTAAATGCTTATAACGCCGCATTGCTTGCAAAAATTCTC
AAAGTTAGCGTTGAAGAATTTAGCCCTTCAATCGCCAGAGAAATCTACGAGATGTATGAAGCGGTTAGTA
TGCAGCCGTCACTTAGAAGTGAGTATGAGTACCCTGTTTTTTCTCATGTTCAGGCAGGGATGTTCTCACC
TGAGCTTAGAACCTTTACCAAAGGTGATGCGGAGAGATGGGTAAGCACAACCAAAAAAGCCAGTGATTCT
GCATTCTGGCTTGAGGTTGAAGGTAATTCCATGACCGCACCAACAGGCTCCAAGCCAAGCTTTCCTGACG
GAATGTTAATTCTCGTTGACCCTGAGCAGGCTGTTGAGCCAGGTGATTTCTGCATAGCCAGACTTGGGGG
TGATGAGTTTACCTTCAAGAAACTGATCAGGGATAGCGGTCAGGTGTTTTTACAACCACTAAACCCACAG
TACCCAATGATCCCATGCAATGAGAGTTGTTCCGTTGTGGGGAAAGTTATCGCTAGTCAGTGGCCTGAAG
AGACGTTTGGCGGTACCGCAATGGCGAAAGTCTCGGTGCTGAATGTGGCAGTGCTGGAAAATCCGTCCCC
GTTCCATAGCCCGTTCCGCTTTGAAATCTCGTTTGAATGTTCCGAAGCGCTGGCCGATGACCTGGAATGG
AAAATTATCTATGTGGGCAGCGCGGAATCTGAAGAATTTGATCAGATCCTGGACTCAGTCCTGGTGGGCC
CGGTCCCGGCAGGTCGTCATATGTTTGTTTTCCAAGCAGATGCTCCGAACCCGTCGCTGATTCCGGAAAC
CGACGCAGTTGGTGTCACGGTGGTTCTGATTACCTGCACGTATCACGGCCAGGAATTCATCCGCGTGGGT
TATTACGTTAACAATGAATACCTGAACCCGGAACTGCGTGAAAATCCGCCGATGAAACCGGATTTTAGTC
AGCTGCAACGCAACATTCTGGCATCCAATCCGCGTGTTACCCGCTTCCATATCAATTGGGATAACTGA
