>Addgene plasmid #235111 | VN1314 pB2Hws_v30_pLWeakRBS_TIR371_cI-Asf1B+rpoA-IP2_Ddcm_eGFP-wcKanR | depositor partial sequence | sequence record 462573 | RpoA-IP2
ATGCAGGGTTCTGTGACAGAGTTTCTAAAACCGCGCCTGGTTGATATCGAGCAAGTGAGTTCGACGCACG
CCAAGGTGACCCTTGAGCCTTTAGAGCGTGGCTTTGGCCATACTCTGGGTAACGCACTGCGCCGTATTCT
GCTCTCATCGATGCCGGGTTGCGCGGTGACCGAGGTTGAGATTGATGGTGTACTACATGAGTACAGCACC
AAAGAAGGCGTTCAGGAAGATATCCTGGAAATCCTGCTCAACCTGAAAGGGCTGGCGGTGAGAGTTCAGG
GCAAAGATGAAGTTATTCTTACCTTGAATAAATCTGGCATTGGCCCTGTGACTGCAGCCGATATCACCCA
CGACGGTGATGTCGAAATCGTCAAGCCGCAGCACGTGATCTGCCACCTGACCGATGAGAACGCGTCTATT
AGCATGCGTATCAAAGTTCAGCGCGGTCGTGGTTATGTGCCGGCTTCTACCCGAATTCATTCGGAAGAAG
ATGAGCGCCCAATCGGCCGTCTGCTGGTCGACGCATGCTACAGCCCTGTGGAGCGTATTGCCTACAATGT
TGAAGCAGCGCGTGTAGAACAGCGTACCGACCTGGACAAGCTGGTCATCGAAATGGAAACCAACGGCACA
ATCGATCCTGAAGAGGCGATTCGTCGTGCGGCAACCATTCTGGCTGAACAACTGGAAGCTTTCGTTGACT
TACGTGATGTACGTCAGCCTGAAGTGAAAGAAGAGAAACCAGAGGCGGCCGCAGGCGCGATGGGCACCAT
CATGCCGAAAGATATCCAGCTGGCGCGTCGTATCCGTGGCGCGGGCGGCCGTACCCTGTACGGCTTTGGC
TGA
